Addgene plasmid #116151: pHAGE-BRAF-G466R
Purpose: Lentiviral expression of BRAF G466R
Depositing lab: Gordon Mills & Kenneth Scott. Depositing organization: Baylor College of Medicine. Publication: Systematic Functional Annotation of Somatic Mutations in Cancer. Ng PK, Li J, Jeong KJ, Shao S, Chen H, Tsang YH, Sengupta S, Wang Z, Bhavana VH, Tran R, Soewito S, Minussi DC, Moreno D, Kong K, Dogruluk T, Lu H, Gao J, Tokheim C, Zhou DC, Johnson AM, Zeng J, Ip CKM, Ju Z, Wester M, Yu S, Li Y, Vellano CP, Schultz N, Karchin R, Ding L, Lu Y, Cheung LWT, Chen K, Shaw KR, Meric-Bernstam F, Scott KL, Yi S, Sahni N, Liang H, Mills GB. Cancer Cell. 2018 Mar 12;33(3):450-462.e10. doi: 10.1016/j.ccell.2018.01.021. PubMed 29533785.
Backbone
  Vector backbone: pHAGE
  Vector type: Lentiviral
Growth in bacteria
  Bacterial resistance: Ampicillin, 100 μg/mL
  Growth temperature: 37°C
  Growth strain: Stbl3
  Copy number: High Copy
Gene/Insert
  Gene/Insert name: BRAF
  Species: H. sapiens (human)
  Mutation: G466R
  Entrez Gene: BRAF (a.k.a. B-RAF1, B-raf, BRAF-1, BRAF1, NS7, RAFB1)
  Cloning method: Gateway Cloning
Terms and licenses: Academic/Nonprofit Terms; Industry Terms: Not Available to Industry
How to cite: pHAGE-BRAF-G466R was a gift from Gordon Mills & Kenneth Scott (Addgene plasmid # 116151 ; http://n2t.net/addgene:116151 ; RRID:Addgene_116151)
