[The description below was written by a language model from this plasmid's Addgene catalogue record and pLannotate feature annotations shown in this document.]
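Description:
pHAGE-BRAF-G466R is an HIV-1-based, self-inactivating lentiviral expression plasmid carrying the human BRAF open reading frame with the G466R substitution, built on the pHAGE backbone by Gateway cloning. In bacteria it is maintained through a high-copy ColE1/pUC-type origin and selected with ampicillin via the bla gene. The annotated full sequence is about 10.8 kb.

The viral portion contains a truncated 5' LTR, the Ψ packaging signal with an adjoining gag fragment, the Rev response element for Rev-dependent nuclear export of the genomic RNA, and the cPPT/CTS element that aids nuclear import of the reverse-transcribed genome. It ends in a U3-deleted 3' LTR, which leaves the integrated provirus without LTR promoter activity. Because the map is circular, the EF-1α promoter annotated at the end of the record lies directly upstream of the BRAF coding sequence, which is flanked by attB1 and attB2 sites left from the Gateway reaction. Downstream are short T3 and T7 promoter sequences, a V5 epitope tag annotation, an EMCV IRES followed by the puromycin N-acetyltransferase gene, and a WPRE to enhance transcript expression. This arrangement should give a single EF-1α-driven bicistronic transcript, so that puromycin selection enriches for transduced cells expressing BRAF. The record does not state whether the V5 tag is fused in frame to BRAF, and it sits well beyond attB2.

The stated purpose is lentiviral expression of BRAF G466R. The associated publication concerns systematic functional annotation of somatic cancer mutations, consistent with use in stably expressing this variant in mammalian cells to assess its effects.
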