Features (pLannotate 1.2.2; 30 found; start..end, strand, type, name):
     21..41      +  protein_bind   attB1: mutant version of attB; core recombination site for the Gateway® BP reaction BP Clonase™
     47..2344    +  CDS            BRAF: BRAF_HUMAN - Also known as BRAF1, RAFB1. Experimental evidence at protein level: Swiss-Prot protein existence level 1. Protein kinase involved in the transduction of mitogenic signals from the cell membrane to the nucleus (Probable). Phosphorylates MAP2K1, and thereby activates the MAP kinase signal transduction pathway (PubMed:21441910, PubMed:29433126). May play a role in the postsynaptic responses of hippocampal neurons (PubMed:1508179). From Homo sapiens (Human).
   2349..2373    -  protein_bind   attB2: mutant version of attB; recombination site for the Gateway® BP reaction BP Clonase™
   2381..2399    +  promoter       T3 promoter: promoter for bacteriophage T3 RNA polymerase
   2425..2443    -  promoter       T7 promoter: promoter for bacteriophage T7 RNA polymerase
   2449..2467    -  protein_bind   attB4 (fragment): mutant version of attB; core recombination site for the Gateway® BP reaction BP Clonase™
   2523..2564    +  CDS            V5 tag: epitope tag from simian virus 5
   2690..3152    +  misc_feature   IRES: internal ribosome entry site (IRES) of the encephalomyocarditis virus (EMCV)
   3166..3763    +  CDS            PuroR (fragment): puromycin N-acetyltransferase; pac from Streptomyces; confers resistance to puromycin
   3779..4367    +  misc_feature   WPRE: woodchuck hepatitis virus posttranscriptional regulatory element
   4375..4440    +  CDS            nef (fragment): NEF_HV1Z2 - Experimental evidence at protein level: Swiss-Prot protein existence level 1. Extracellular Nef protein targets CD4(+) T-lymphocytes for apoptosis by interacting with CXCR4 surface receptors. From Human immunodeficiency virus type 1 group M subtype D (isolate Z2/CDC-Z34) (HIV-1).
   4442..4675    +  LTR            3' LTR (ΔU3): self-inactivating 3' long terminal repeat (LTR) from HIV-1
   4880..4984    +  promoter       AmpR promoter: bla
   4985..5845    +  CDS            AmpR: β-lactamase; bla; confers resistance to ampicillin, carbenicillin, and related antibiotics
   6016..6604    +  rep_origin     ori: high-copy-number ColE1/pMB1/pBR322/pUC origin of replication
   6787..6841    +  CDS            lacI (fragment): lac repressor; lacI; The lac repressor binds to the lac operator to inhibit transcription in E. coli. This inhibition can be relieved by adding lactose or isopropyl-β-D-thiogalactopyranoside (IPTG).
   6847..6940    +  rep_origin     SV40 ori (fragment): SV40 origin of replication
   6965..7002    +  CDS            lacI (fragment): lac repressor; lacI; The lac repressor binds to the lac operator to inhibit transcription in E. coli. This inhibition can be relieved by adding lactose or isopropyl-β-D-thiogalactopyranoside (IPTG).
   7015..7036    +  protein_bind   CAP binding site: CAP binding activates transcription in the presence of cAMP. E. coli catabolite activator protein
   7051..7081    +  promoter       lac promoter: promoter for the E. coli lac operon
   7085..7107    +  protein_bind   lac operator (fragment): The lac repressor binds to the lac operator to inhibit transcription in E. coli. This inhibition can be relieved by adding lactose or isopropyl-β-D-thiogalactopyranoside (IPTG). lac repressor encoded by lacI
   7139..7222    +  polyA_signal   SV40 poly(A) signal (fragment): SV40 polyadenylation signal
   7389..7718    +  CDS            nef (fragment): NEF_HV1BR - Experimental evidence at protein level: Swiss-Prot protein existence level 1. Extracellular Nef protein targets CD4(+) T-lymphocytes for apoptosis by interacting with CXCR4 surface receptors (PubMed:14990729). From Human immunodeficiency virus type 1 group M subtype B (isolate BRU/LAI) (HIV-1).
   7766..8023    +  LTR            5' LTR (truncated): truncated 5' long terminal repeat (LTR) from HIV-1
   8070..8195    +  misc_feature   HIV-1 Ψ: packaging signal of human immunodeficiency virus type 1
   8179..8517    +  CDS            HIV-1 gag (fragment): gag protein from human immunodeficiency virus 1; gag
   8692..8925    +  misc_feature   RRE: The Rev response element (RRE) of HIV-1 allows for Rev-dependent mRNA export from the nucleus to the cytoplasm.
   9302..9402    +  CDS            Rev (fragment): human immunodeficiency virus 1 (HIV-1) Rev protein; rev; enhances nuclear export of unspliced and incompletely spliced viral mRNAs
   9447..9564    +  misc_feature   cPPT/CTS: central polypurine tract and central termination sequence of HIV-1
   9612..10790   +  promoter       EF-1α promoter: strong constitutive promoter for human elongation factor EF-1α
>Addgene plasmid #116151 | pHAGE-BRAF-G466R | addgene full sequence | sequence record 250596 | Addgene NGS Result
AGCGGCCCTGCAGATATCAACAAGTTTGTACAAAAAAGCAGGCACCATGGCGGCGCTGAGCGGTGGCGGT
GGTGGCGGCGCGGAGCCGGGCCAGGCTCTGTTCAACGGGGACATGGAGCCCGAGGCCGGCGCCGGCGCCG
GCGCCGCGGCCTCTTCGGCTGCGGACCCTGCCATTCCGGAGGAGGTGTGGAATATCAAACAAATGATTAA
GTTGACACAGGAACATATAGAGGCCCTATTGGACAAATTTGGTGGGGAGCATAATCCACCATCAATATAT
CTGGAGGCCTATGAAGAATACACCAGCAAGCTAGATGCACTCCAACAAAGAGAACAACAGTTATTGGAAT
CTCTGGGGAACGGAACTGATTTTTCTGTTTCTAGCTCTGCATCAATGGATACCGTTACATCTTCTTCCTC
TTCTAGCCTTTCAGTGCTACCTTCATCTCTTTCAGTTTTTCAAAATCCCACAGATGTGGCACGGAGCAAC
CCCAAGTCACCACAAAAACCTATCGTTAGAGTCTTCCTGCCCAACAAACAGAGGACAGTGGTACCTGCAA
GGTGTGGAGTTACAGTCCGAGACAGTCTAAAGAAAGCACTGATGATGAGAGGTCTAATCCCAGAGTGCTG
TGCTGTTTACAGAATTCAGGATGGAGAGAAGAAACCAATTGGTTGGGACACTGATATTTCCTGGCTTACT
GGAGAAGAATTGCATGTGGAAGTGTTGGAGAATGTTCCACTTACAACACACAACTTTGTACGAAAAACGT
TTTTCACCTTAGCATTTTGTGACTTTTGTCGAAAGCTGCTTTTCCAGGGTTTCCGCTGTCAAACATGTGG
TTATAAATTTCACCAGCGTTGTAGTACAGAAGTTCCACTGATGTGTGTTAATTATGACCAACTTGATTTG
CTGTTTGTCTCCAAGTTCTTTGAACACCACCCAATACCACAGGAAGAGGCGTCCTTAGCAGAGACTGCCC
TAACATCTGGATCATCCCCTTCCGCACCCGCCTCGGACTCTATTGGGCCCCAAATTCTCACCAGTCCGTC
TCCTTCAAAATCCATTCCAATTCCACAGCCCTTCCGACCAGCAGATGAAGATCATCGAAATCAATTTGGG
CAACGAGACCGATCCTCATCAGCTCCCAATGTGCATATAAACACAATAGAACCTGTCAATATTGATGACT
TGATTAGAGACCAAGGATTTCGTGGTGATGGAGGATCAACCACAGGTTTGTCTGCTACCCCCCCTGCCTC
ATTACCTGGCTCACTAACTAACGTGAAAGCCTTACAGAAATCTCCAGGACCTCAGCGAGAAAGGAAGTCA
TCTTCATCCTCAGAAGACAGGAATCGAATGAAAACACTTGGTAGACGGGACTCGAGTGATGATTGGGAGA
TTCCTGATGGGCAGATTACAGTGGGACAAAGAATTGGATCTAGATCATTTGGAACAGTCTACAAGGGAAA
GTGGCATGGTGATGTGGCAGTGAAAATGTTGAATGTGACAGCACCTACACCTCAGCAGTTACAAGCCTTC
AAAAATGAAGTAGGAGTACTCAGGAAAACACGACATGTGAATATCCTACTCTTCATGGGCTATTCCACAA
AGCCACAACTGGCTATTGTTACCCAGTGGTGTGAGGGCTCCAGCTTGTATCACCATCTCCATATCATTGA
GACCAAATTTGAGATGATCAAACTTATAGATATTGCACGACAGACTGCACAGGGCATGGATTACTTACAC
GCCAAGTCAATCATCCACAGAGACCTCAAGAGTAATAATATATTTCTTCATGAAGACCTCACAGTAAAAA
TAGGTGATTTTGGTCTAGCTACAGTGAAATCTCGATGGAGTGGGTCCCATCAGTTTGAACAGTTGTCTGG
ATCCATTTTGTGGATGGCACCAGAAGTCATCAGAATGCAAGATAAAAATCCATACAGCTTTCAGTCAGAT
GTATATGCATTTGGAATTGTTCTGTATGAATTGATGACTGGACAGTTACCTTATTCAAACATCAACAACA
GGGACCAGATAATTTTTATGGTGGGACGAGGATACCTGTCTCCAGATCTCAGTAAGGTACGGAGTAACTG
TCCAAAAGCCATGAAGAGATTAATGGCAGAGTGCCTCAAAAAGAAAAGAGATGAGAGACCACTCTTTCCC
CAAATTCTCGCCTCTATTGAGCTGCTGGCCCGCTCATTGCCAAAAATTCACCGCAGTGCATCAGAACCCT
CCTTGAATCGGGCTGGTTTCCAAACAGAGGATTTTAGTCTATATGCTTGTGCTTCTCCAAAAACACCCAT
CCAGGCAGGGGGATATGGTGCGTTTCCTGTCCACTAGAACCCAGCTTTCTTGTACAAAGTGGTGATATCC
AATTAACCCTCACTAAAGGGTTATGTAGAGATGAAAGAAATTACCCTATAGTGAGTCGTATTACCACCCA
ACTTTTCTATACAAAGTGGTTGATATCCAGCACAGTGGCGGCCGCTCGAGTCTAGAGGGCCCGCGGTTCG
AAGGTAAGCCTATCCCTAACCCTCTCCTCGGTCTCGATTCTACGCGTACCGGTTAGTAATGAGATCCCTC
CCCCCCCCCTAACGTTACTGGCCGAAGCCGCTTGGAATAAGGCCGGTGTGCGTTTGTCTATATGTTATTT
TCCACCATATTGCCGTCTTTTGGCAATGTGAGGGCCCGGAAACCTGGCCCTGTCTTCTTGACGAGCATTC
CTAGGGGTCTTTCCCCTCTCGCCAAAGGAATGCAAGGTCTGTTGAATGTCGTGAAGGAAGCAGTTCCTCT
GGAAGCTTCTTGAAGACAAACAACGTCTGTAGCGACCCTTTGCAGGCAGCGGAACCCCCCACCTGGCGAC
AGGTGCCTCTGCGGCCAAAAGCCACGTGTATAAGATACACCTGCAAAGGCGGCACAACCCCAGTGCCACG
TTGTGAGTTGGATAGTTGTGGAAAGAGTCAAATGGCTCTCCTCAAGCGTATTCAACAAGGGGCTGAAGGA
TGCCCAGAAGGTACCCCATTGTATGGGATCTGATCTGGGGCCTCGGTGCACATGCTTTACATGTGTTTAG
TCGAGGTTAAAAAAACGTCTAGGCCCCCCGAACCACGGGGACGTGGTTTTCCTTTGAAAAACACGATGAT
AATATGGCCACACATATGACCGAGTACAAGCCCACGGTGCGCCTCGCCACCCGCGACGACGTCCCCAGGG
CCGTACGCACCCTCGCCGCCGCGTTCGCCGACTACCCCGCCACGCGCCACACCGTCGATCCGGACCGCCA
CATCGAGCGGGTCACCGAGCTGCAAGAACTCTTCCTCACGCGCGTCGGGCTCGACATCGGCAAGGTGTGG
GTCGCGGACGACGGCGCCGCGGTGGCGGTCTGGACCACGCCGGAGAGCGTCGAAGCGGGGGCGGTGTTCG
CCGAGATCGGCCCGCGCATGGCCGAGTTGAGCGGTTCCCGGCTGGCCGCGCAGCAACAGATGGAAGGCCT
CCTGGCGCCGCACCGGCCCAAGGAGCCCGCGTGGTTCCTGGCCACCGTCGGCGTCTCGCCCGACCACCAG
GGCAAGGGTCTGGGCAGCGCCGTCGTGCTCCCCGGAGTGGAGGCGGCCGAGCGCGCCGGGGTGCCCGCCT
TCCTGGAGACCTCCGCGCCCCGCAACCTCCCCTTCTACGAGCGGCTCGGCTTCACCGTCACCGCCGACGT
CGAGGTGCCCGAAGGACCGCGCACCTGGTGCATGACCCGCAAGCCCGGTGCCTAAATCGATAGATCCTAA
TCAACCTCTGGATTACAAAATTTGTGAAAGATTGACTGGTATTCTTAACTATGTTGCTCCTTTTACGCTA
TGTGGATACGCTGCTTTAATGCCTTTGTATCATGCTATTGCTTCCCGTATGGCTTTCATTTTCTCCTCCT
TGTATAAATCCTGGTTGCTGTCTCTTTATGAGGAGTTGTGGCCCGTTGTCAGGCAACGTGGCGTGGTGTG
CACTGTGTTTGCTGACGCAACCCCCACTGGTTGGGGCATTGCCACCACCTGTCAGCTCCTTTCCGGGACT
TTCGCTTTCCCCCTCCCTATTGCCACGGCGGAACTCATCGCCGCCTGCCTTGCCCGCTGCTGGACAGGGG
CTCGGCTGTTGGGCACTGACAATTCCGTGGTGTTGTCGGGGAAATCATCGTCCTTTCCTTGGCTGCTCGC
CTGTGTTGCCACCTGGATTCTGCGCGGGACGTCCTTCTGCTACGTCCCTTCGGCCCTCAATCCAGCGGAC
CTTCCTTCCCGCGGCCTGCTGCCGGCTCTGCGGCCTCTTCCGCGTCTTCGCCTTCGCCCTCAGACGAGTC
GGATCTCCCTTTGGGCCGCCTCCCCGCCTGAGATCCTTTAAGACCAATGACTTACAAGGCAGCTGTAGAT
CTTAGCCACTTTTTAAAAGAAAAGGGGGGACTGGAAGGGCTAATTCACTCCCAACGAAGACAAGATCTGC
TTTTTGCTTGTACTGGGTCTCTCTGGTTAGACCAGATCTGAGCCTGGGAGCTCTCTGGCTAACTAGGGAA
CCCACTGCTTAAGCCTCAATAAAGCTTGCCTTGAGTGCTTCAAGTAGTGTGTGCCCGTCTGTTGTGTGAC
TCTGGTAACTAGAGATCCCTCAGACCCTTTTAGTCAGTGTGGAAAATCTCTAGCAGTAGTAGTTCATGTC
ATCTTATTATTCAGTATTTATAACTTGCAAAGAAATGAATATCAGAGAGTGAGAGGCCCGGGTTAATTAA
GGAAAGGGCTAGATCATTCTTGAAGACGAAAGGGCCTCGTGATACGCCTATTTTTATAGGTTAATGTCAT
GATAATAATGGTTTCTTAGACGTCAGGTGGCACTTTTCGGGGAAATGTGCGCGGAACCCCTATTTGTTTA
TTTTTCTAAATACATTCAAATATGTATCCGCTCATGAGACAATAACCCTGATAAATGCTTCAATAATATT
GAAAAAGGAAGAGTATGAGTATTCAACATTTCCGTGTCGCCCTTATTCCCTTTTTTGCGGCATTTTGCCT
TCCTGTTTTTGCTCACCCAGAAACGCTGGTGAAAGTAAAAGATGCTGAAGATCAGTTGGGTGCACGAGTG
GGTTACATCGAACTGGATCTCAACAGCGGTAAGATCCTTGAGAGTTTTCGCCCCGAAGAACGTTTTCCAA
TGATGAGCACTTTTAAAGTTCTGCTATGTGGCGCGGTATTATCCCGTGTTGACGCCGGGCAAGAGCAACT
CGGTCGCCGCATACACTATTCTCAGAATGACTTGGTTGAGTACTCACCAGTCACAGAAAAGCATCTTACG
GATGGCATGACAGTAAGAGAATTATGCAGTGCTGCCATAACCATGAGTGATAACACTGCGGCCAACTTAC
TTCTGACAACGATCGGAGGACCGAAGGAGCTAACCGCTTTTTTGCACAACATGGGGGATCATGTAACTCG
CCTTGATCGTTGGGAACCGGAGCTGAATGAAGCCATACCAAACGACGAGCGTGACACCACGATGCCTGTA
GCAATGGCAACAACGTTGCGCAAACTATTAACTGGCGAACTACTTACTCTAGCTTCCCGGCAACAATTAA
TAGACTGGATGGAGGCGGATAAAGTTGCAGGACCACTTCTGCGCTCGGCCCTTCCGGCTGGCTGGTTTAT
TGCTGATAAATCTGGAGCCGGTGAGCGTGGGTCTCGCGGTATCATTGCAGCACTGGGGCCAGATGGTAAG
CCCTCCCGTATCGTAGTTATCTACACGACGGGGAGTCAGGCAACTATGGATGAACGAAATAGACAGATCG
CTGAGATAGGTGCCTCACTGATTAAGCATTGGTAACTGTCAGACCAAGTTTACTCATATATACTTTAGAT
TGATTTAAAACTTCATTTTTAATTTAAAAGGATCTAGGTGAAGATCCTTTTTGATAATCTCATGACCAAA
ATCCCTTAACGTGAGTTTTCGTTCCACTGAGCGTCAGACCCCGTAGAAAAGATCAAAGGATCTTCTTGAG
ATCCTTTTTTTCTGCGCGTAATCTGCTGCTTGCAAACAAAAAAACCACCGCTACCAGCGGTGGTTTGTTT
GCCGGATCAAGAGCTACCAACTCTTTTTCCGAAGGTAACTGGCTTCAGCAGAGCGCAGATACCAAATACT
GTTCTTCTAGTGTAGCCGTAGTTAGGCCACCACTTCAAGAACTCTGTAGCACCGCCTACATACCTCGCTC
TGCTAATCCTGTTACCAGTGGCTGCTGCCAGTGGCGATAAGTCGTGTCTTACCGGGTTGGACTCAAGACG
ATAGTTACCGGATAAGGCGCAGCGGTCGGGCTGAACGGGGGGTTCGTGCACACAGCCCAGCTTGGAGCGA
ACGACCTACACCGAACTGAGATACCTACAGCGTGAGCTATGAGAAAGCGCCACGCTTCCCGAAGGGAGAA
AGGCGGACAGGTATCCGGTAAGCGGCAGGGTCGGAACAGGAGAGCGCACGAGGGAGCTTCCAGGGGGAAA
CGCCTGGTATCTTTATAGTCCTGTCGGGTTTCGCCACCTCTGACTTGAGCGTCGATTTTTGTGATGCTCG
TCAGGGGGGCGGAGCCTATGGAAAAACGCCAGCAACGCGGCCTTTTTACGGTTCCTGGCCTTTTGCTGGC
CTTTTGCTCACATGTTCTTTCCTGCGTTATCCCCTGATTCTGTGGATAACCGTATTACCGCCTTTGAGTG
AGCTGATACCGCTCGCCGCAGCCGAACGACCGAGCGCAGCGAGTCAGTGAGCGAGGAAGCGGAAGAGCGC
CCAATACGCAAACCGCCTCTCCCCGCGCGTTGGCCGATTCATTAATGCAGCAAGCTCATGGCTGACTAAT
TTTTTTTATTTATGCAGAGGCCGAGGCCGCCTCGGCCTCTGAGCTATTCCAGAAGTAGTGAGGAGGCTTT
TTTGGAGGCCTAGGCTTTTGCAAAAAGCTCCCCGTGGCACGACAGGTTTCCCGACTGGAAAGCGGGCAGT
GAGCGCAACGCAATTAATGTGAGTTAGCTCACTCATTAGGCACCCCAGGCTTTACACTTTATGCTTCCGG
CTCGTATGTTGTGTGGAATTGTGAGCGGATAACAATTTCACACAGGAAACAGCTATGACATGATTACGAA
TTTCACAAATAAAGCATTTTTTTCACTGCATTCTAGTTGTGGTTTGTCCAAACTCATCAATGTATCTTAT
CATGTCTGGATCAACTGGATAACTCAAGCTAACCAAAATCATCCCAAACTTCCCACCCCATACCCTATTA
CCACTGCCAATTACCTGTGGTTTCATTTACTCTAAACCTGTGATTCCTCTGAATTATTTTCATTTTAAAG
AAATTGTATTTGTTAAATATGTACTACAAACTTAGTAGTTGGAAGGGCTAATTCACTCCCAAAGAAGACA
AGATATCCTTGATCTGTGGATCTACCACACACAAGGCTACTTCCCTGATTAGCAGAACTACACACCAGGG
CCAGGGGTCAGATATCCACTGACCTTTGGATGGTGCTACAAGCTAGTACCAGTTGAGCCAGATAAGGTAG
AAGAGGCCAATAAAGGAGAGAACACCAGCTTGTTACACCCTGTGAGCCTGCATGGGATGGATGACCCGGA
GAGAGAAGTGTTAGAGTGGAGGTTTGACAGCCGCCTAGCATTTCATCACGTGGCCCGAGAGCTGCATCCG
GAGTACTTCAAGAACTGCTGATATCGAGCTTGCTACAAGGGACTTTCCGCTGGGGACTTTCCAGGGAGGC
GTGGCCTGGGCGGGACTGGGGAGTGGCGAGCCCTCAGATCCTGCATATAAGCAGCTGCTTTTTGCCTGTA
CTGGGTCTCTCTGGTTAGACCAGATCTGAGCCTGGGAGCTCTCTGGCTAACTAGGGAACCCACTGCTTAA
GCCTCAATAAAGCTTGCCTTGAGTGCTTCAAGTAGTGTGTGCCCGTCTGTTGTGTGACTCTGGTAACTAG
AGATCCCTCAGACCCTTTTAGTCAGTGTGGAAAATCTCTAGCAGTGGCGCCCGAACAGGGACTTGAAAGC
GAAAGGGAAACCAGAGGAGCTCTCTCGACGCAGGACTCGGCTTGCTGAAGCGCGCACGGCAAGAGGCGAG
GGGCGGCGACTGGTGAGTACGCCAAAAATTTTGACTAGCGGAGGCTAGAAGGAGAGAGATGGGTGCGAGA
GCGTCAGTATTAAGCGGGGGAGAATTAGATCGCGATGGGAAAAAATTCGGTTAAGGCCAGGGGGAAAGAA
AAAATATAAATTAAAACATATAGTATGGGCAAGCAGGGAGCTAGAACGATTCGCAGTTAATCCTGGCCTG
TTAGAAACATCAGAAGGCTGTAGACAAATACTGGGACAGCTACAACCATCCCTTCAGACAGGATCAGAAG
AACTTAGATCATTATATAATACAGTAGCAACCCTCTATTGTGTGCATCAAAGGATAGAGATAAAAGACAC
CAAGGAAGCTTTAGACAAGATAGAGGAAGAGCAAAACAAAAGTAAGACCACCGCACAGCAAGCGGCCGGC
CGCTGATCTTCAGACCTGGAGGAGGAGATATGAGGGACAATTGGAGAAGTGAATTATATAAATATAAAGT
AGTAAAAATTGAACCATTAGGAGTAGCACCCACCAAGGCAAAGAGAAGAGTGGTGCAGAGAGAAAAAAGA
GCAGTGGGAATAGGAGCTTTGTTCCTTGGGTTCTTGGGAGCAGCAGGAAGCACTATGGGCGCAGCGTCAA
TGACGCTGACGGTACAGGCCAGACAATTATTGTCTGGTATAGTGCAGCAGCAGAACAATTTGCTGAGGGC
TATTGAGGCGCAACAGCATCTGTTGCAACTCACAGTCTGGGGCATCAAGCAGCTCCAGGCAAGAATCCTG
GCTGTGGAAAGATACCTAAAGGATCAACAGCTCCTGGGGATTTGGGGTTGCTCTGGAAAACTCATTTGCA
CCACTGCTGTGCCTTGGAATGCTAGTTGGAGTAATAAATCTCTGGAACAGATTTGGAATCACACGACCTG
GATGGAGTGGGACAGAGAAATTAACAATTACACAAGCTTAATACACTCCTTAATTGAAGAATCGCAAAAC
CAGCAAGAAAAGAATGAACAAGAATTATTGGAATTAGATAAATGGGCAAGTTTGTGGAATTGGTTTAACA
TAACAAATTGGCTGTGGTATATAAAATTATTCATAATGATAGTAGGAGGCTTGGTAGGTTTAAGAATAGT
TTTTGCTGTACTTTCTATAGTGAATAGAGTTAGGCAGGGATATTCACCATTATCGTTTCAGACCCACCTC
CCAACCCCGAGGGGACCCGACAGGCCCGAAGGAATAGAAGAAGAAGGTGGAGAGAGAGACAGAGACAGAT
CCATTCGATTAGTGAACGGATCTCGACGGTATCGCCGAATTCACAAATGGCAGTATTCATCCACAATTTT
AAAAGAAAAGGGGGGATTGGGGGGTACAGTGCAGGGGAAAGAATAGTAGACATAATAGCAACAGACATAC
AAACTAAAGAATTACAAAAACAAATTACAAAAATTCAAAATTTTCGGGTTTATTACAGGGACAGCAGAGA
TCCAGTTTGGACTAGTCGTGAGGCTCCGGTGCCCGTCAGTGGGCAGAGCGCACATCGCCCACAGTCCCCG
AGAAGTTGGGGGGAGGGGTCGGCAATTGAACCGGTGCCTAGAGAAGGTGGCGCGGGGTAAACTGGGAAAG
TGATGTCGTGTACTGGCTCCGCCTTTTTCCCGAGGGTGGGGGAGAACCGTATATAAGTGCAGTAGTCGCC
GTGAACGTTCTTTTTCGCAACGGGTTTGCCGCCAGAACACAGGTAAGTGCCGTGTGTGGTTCCCGCGGGC
CTGGCCTCTTTACGGGTTATGGCCCTTGCGTGCCTTGAATTACTTCCACCTGGCTGCAGTACGTGATTCT
TGATCCCGAGCTTCGGGTTGGAAGTGGGTGGGAGAGTTCGAGGCCTTGCGCTTAAGGAGCCCCTTCGCCT
CGTGCTTGAGTTGAGGCCTGGCCTGGGCGCTGGGGCCGCCGCGTGCGAATCTGGTGGCACCTTCGCGCCT
GTCTCGCTGCTTTCGATAAGTCTCTAGCCATTTAAAATTTTTGATGACCTGCTGCGACGCTTTTTTTCTG
GCAAGATAGTCTTGTAAATGCGGGCCAAGATCTGCACACTGGTATTTCGGTTTTTGGGGCCGCGGGCGGC
GACGGGGCCCGTGCGTCCCAGCGCACATGTTCGGCGAGGCGGGGCCTGCGAGCGCGGCCACCGAGAATCG
GACGGGGGTAGTCTCAAGCTGGCCGGCCTGCTCTGGTGCCTGGCCTCGCGCCGCCGTGTATCGCCCCGCC
CTGGGCGGCAAGGCTGGCCCGGTCGGCACCAGTTGCGTGAGCGGAAAGATGGCCGCTTCCCGGCCCTGCT
GCAGGGAGCTCAAAATGGAGGACGCGGCGCTCGGGAGAGCGGGCGGGTGAGTCACCCACACAAAGGAAAA
GGGCCTTTCCGTCCTCAGCCGTCGCTTCATGTGACTCCACGGAGTACCGGGCGCCGTCCAGGCACCTCGA
TTAGTTCTCGAGCTTTTGGAGTACGTCGTCTTTAGGTTGGGGGGAGGGGTTTTATGCGATGGAGTTTCCC
CACACTGAGTGGGTGGAGACTGAAGTTAGGCCAGCTTGGCACTTGATGTAATTCTCCTTGGAATTTGCCC
TTTTTGAGTTTGGATCTTGGTTCATTCTCAAGCCTCAGACAGTGGTTCAAAGTTTTTTTCTTCCATTTCA
GGTGTCGTGA
