>Addgene plasmid #116151 | pHAGE-BRAF-G466R | depositor partial sequence | sequence record 219024 | insert
ATGGCGGCGCTGAGCGGTGGCGGTGGTGGCGGCGCGGAGCCGGGCCAGGCTCTGTTCAACGGGGACATGG
AGCCCGAGGCCGGCGCCGGCGCCGGCGCCGCGGCCTCTTCGGCTGCGGACCCTGCCATTCCGGAGGAGGT
GTGGAATATCAAACAAATGATTAAGTTGACACAGGAACATATAGAGGCCCTATTGGACAAATTTGGTGGG
GAGCATAATCCACCATCAATATATCTGGAGGCCTATGAAGAATACACCAGCAAGCTAGATGCACTCCAAC
AAAGAGAACAACAGTTATTGGAATCTCTGGGGAACGGAACTGATTTTTCTGTTTCTAGCTCTGCATCAAT
GGATACCGTTACATCTTCTTCCTCTTCTAGCCTTTCAGTGCTACCTTCATCTCTTTCAGTTTTTCAAAAT
CCCACAGATGTGGCACGGAGCAACCCCAAGTCACCACAAAAACCTATCGTTAGAGTCTTCCTGCCCAACA
AACAGAGGACAGTGGTACCTGCAAGGTGTGGAGTTACAGTCCGAGACAGTCTAAAGAAAGCACTGATGAT
GAGAGGTCTAATCCCAGAGTGCTGTGCTGTTTACAGAATTCAGGATGGAGAGAAGAAACCAATTGGTTGG
GACACTGATATTTCCTGGCTTACTGGAGAAGAATTGCATGTGGAAGTGTTGGAGAATGTTCCACTTACAA
CACACAACTTTGTACGAAAAACGTTTTTCACCTTAGCATTTTGTGACTTTTGTCGAAAGCTGCTTTTCCA
GGGTTTCCGCTGTCAAACATGTGGTTATAAATTTCACCAGCGTTGTAGTACAGAAGTTCCACTGATGTGT
GTTAATTATGACCAACTTGATTTGCTGTTTGTCTCCAAGTTCTTTGAACACCACCCAATACCACAGGAAG
AGGCGTCCTTAGCAGAGACTGCCCTAACATCTGGATCATCCCCTTCCGCACCCGCCTCGGACTCTATTGG
GCCCCAAATTCTCACCAGTCCGTCTCCTTCAAAATCCATTCCAATTCCACAGCCCTTCCGACCAGCAGAT
GAAGATCATCGAAATCAATTTGGGCAACGAGACCGATCCTCATCAGCTCCCAATGTGCATATAAACACAA
TAGAACCTGTCAATATTGATGACTTGATTAGAGACCAAGGATTTCGTGGTGATGGAGGATCAACCACAGG
TTTGTCTGCTACCCCCCCTGCCTCATTACCTGGCTCACTAACTAACGTGAAAGCCTTACAGAAATCTCCA
GGACCTCAGCGAGAAAGGAAGTCATCTTCATCCTCAGAAGACAGGAATCGAATGAAAACACTTGGTAGAC
GGGACTCGAGTGATGATTGGGAGATTCCTGATGGGCAGATTACAGTGGGACAAAGAATTGGATCTAGATC
ATTTGGAACAGTCTACAAGGGAAAGTGGCATGGTGATGTGGCAGTGAAAATGTTGAATGTGACAGCACCT
ACACCTCAGCAGTTACAAGCCTTCAAAAATGAAGTAGGAGTACTCAGGAAAACACGACATGTGAATATCC
TACTCTTCATGGGCTATTCCACAAAGCCACAACTGGCTATTGTTACCCAGTGGTGTGAGGGCTCCAGCTT
GTATCACCATCTCCATATCATTGAGACCAAATTTGAGATGATCAAACTTATAGATATTGCACGACAGACT
GCACAGGGCATGGATTACTTACACGCCAAGTCAATCATCCACAGAGACCTCAAGAGTAATAATATATTTC
TTCATGAAGACCTCACAGTAAAAATAGGTGATTTTGGTCTAGCTACAGTGAAATCTCGATGGAGTGGGTC
CCATCAGTTTGAACAGTTGTCTGGATCCATTTTGTGGATGGCACCAGAAGTCATCAGAATGCAAGATAAA
AATCCATACAGCTTTCAGTCAGATGTATATGCATTTGGAATTGTTCTGTATGAATTGATGACTGGACAGT
TACCTTATTCAAACATCAACAACAGGGACCAGATAATTTTTATGGTGGGACGAGGATACCTGTCTCCAGA
TCTCAGTAAGGTACGGAGTAACTGTCCAAAAGCCATGAAGAGATTAATGGCAGAGTGCCTCAAAAAGAAA
AGAGATGAGAGACCACTCTTTCCCCAAATTCTCGCCTCTATTGAGCTGCTGGCCCGCTCATTGCCAAAAA
TTCACCGCAGTGCATCAGAACCCTCCTTGAATCGGGCTGGTTTCCAAACAGAGGATTTTAGTCTATATGC
TTGTGCTTCTCCAAAAACACCCATCCAGGCAGGGGGATATGGTGCGTTTCCTGTCCACTAG
